>Addgene plasmid #13677 | pRK-Myc-Smurf1 delHECT | addgene partial sequence | sequence record 19990 | SP6 5'-ATTTAGGTGACACTATAG-3'
ACTCCCAGGTCCAACTGCACCTCGGTTCTATCGCCGCCACCATGGAGCAGAAGCTGATATCAGAGGAGGA
TCTGATCGATGAATTCATGTCGAACCCCGGGACACGCAGGAACGGCTCCAGCATCAAGATCCGTCTGACA
GTGTTATGTGCCAAGAACCTTGCAAAGAAAGACTTCTTCAGGCTCCCTGACCCTTTTGCAAAGATTGTCG
TGGATGGGTCTGGGCAGTGCCACTCAACCGACACTGTGAAAAACACATTGGACCCAAAGTGGAACCAGCA
CTATGATCTATATGTTGGGAAAACGGATTCGATAACCATTAGCGTGTGGAACCATAAGAAAATTCACAAG
AAACAGGGAGCTGGCTTCCTGGGCTGTGTGCGGCTGCTCTCCAATGCCATCAGCAGATTAAAAGATACCG
GATACCAGCGTTTGGATCTATGCAAACTAAACCCCTCAGATACTGATGCAGTTCGTGGCCAGATAGTGGT
CAGTTTACAGACACGAGACAGAATAGGAACCGGCGGCTCGGTGGTGGACTGCAGAGGACTGTTAGAAAAT
GAAGGAACGGTGTATGAAGACTCCGGGCCTGGGAGGCCGCTCAGCTGCTTCATGGAGGAACCAGCCCCTT
ACACAGATAGCACCGGTGCTGCTGCTGGAGGAGGGAATTGCAGGTTCGTGGAGTCCCCAAGTCAAGATCA
AAGACTTCAGGCACAGCGGCTTCGAAACCCTGATGTGCGAGGTTCACTACAGACGCCCCAGAACCGACCA
CAC
