[The description below was written by a language model from this plasmid's Addgene catalogue record.]
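Description:
pRK-Myc-Smurf1 delHECT is a mammalian expression plasmid built on the pRK5 backbone (about 4.7 kb without insert). It is maintained in E. coli as a high-copy plasmid under ampicillin selection. The record lists no mammalian selection marker and does not name the promoter. pRK5-family vectors generally use a CMV immediate-early promoter for strong transient expression in transfected cells, but this is not confirmed for this construct because no feature table or sequence annotation is provided.

The insert is a roughly 1.05 kb fragment of human SMURF1, cloned between EcoRI and SalI sites that both remain intact. It encodes a truncated protein lacking amino acids 352–731, which removes the C-terminal HECT domain. A Myc epitope supplied by the backbone is fused to the N terminus, allowing detection or immunoprecipitation with anti-Myc antibodies. Smurf1 is a HECT-type E3 ubiquitin ligase, and the HECT domain is its catalytic module, carrying the active site that accepts ubiquitin and transfers it to substrates. The truncated product should therefore lack ligase activity while keeping the N-terminal portion of the protein, which in this family contains the regions involved in membrane and substrate interactions.

The associated study concerns Smurf1 control of osteoblast activity and bone homeostasis through targeting MEKK2 for degradation. In that context, the construct is suited to use as a catalytically dead control or domain-mapping reagent. It can help test whether substrate binding, ubiquitination or degradation depends on the HECT domain when compared with full-length Smurf1.
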