Addgene plasmid #13677: pRK-Myc-Smurf1 delHECT
Depositing lab: Ying Zhang. Publication: Ubiquitin ligase Smurf1 controls osteoblast activity and bone homeostasis by targeting MEKK2 for degradation. Yamashita M, Ying SX, Zhang GM, Li C, Cheng SY, Deng CX, Zhang YE. Cell. 2005 Apr 8. 121(1):101-13. 10.1016/j.cell.2005.01.035 PubMed 15820682.
Backbone
  Vector backbone: pRK5
  Backbone size w/o insert (bp): 4700
  Vector type: Mammalian Expression
Growth in bacteria
  Bacterial resistance: Ampicillin, 100 μg/mL
  Growth temperature: 37°C
  Growth strain: DH5alpha
  Copy number: High Copy
Gene/Insert
  Gene/Insert name: Smurf1 deltaHect (alt name: Smurf1 without HECT domain)
  Species: H. sapiens (human)
  Insert size (bp): 1053
  Mutation: Smurf1 without HECT domain (deleted amino acids 352-731)
  GenBank ID: NM_181349
  Entrez Gene: SMURF1
  Tag / fusion protein: Myc (N terminal on backbone)
  Cloning method: Restriction Enzyme; 5′ cloning site EcoRI (not destroyed); 3′ cloning site SalI (not destroyed)
  Sequencing primers: 5′ SP6
Terms and licenses: Academic/Nonprofit Terms; Industry Terms: Not Available to Industry
How to cite: pRK-Myc-Smurf1 delHECT was a gift from Ying Zhang (Addgene plasmid # 13677 ; http://n2t.net/addgene:13677 ; RRID:Addgene_13677)
